>Addgene plasmid #24240 | pCDNA3 Flag BimL (AA) | addgene partial sequence | sequence record 30540 | 24240 with CMV-F
TTAGCAGAGCTCTCTGGCTACTAGAGAACCCACTGCCTTACTGGGCTTATCGAAATTAATACGACTCACC
TATNGGGAGACCCAAGCTTACGGCAGCCAACATGGACTATAAGGACGATGATGACAAAGGATCCGCAAAG
CAACCTTCTGATGTAAGTTCTGAGTGTGACCGAGAAGGTAGACAATTGCAGCCTGCGGAGAGGCCTCCCC
AGCTCAGACCTGGGGCCCCTACCTCCCTACAGACAGAGCCACAAGACAGGAGCCCAGCACCCATGAGTTG
TGACAAATCAACACAAGCCCCAGCTCCTCCTTGCCAGGCCTTCAACCACTATCTCAGTGCAATGGCTTCC
ATGAGGCAGGCTGAACCTGCAGATATGCGCCCAGAGATATGGATCGCCCAAGAGTTGCGGCGTATCGGAG
ACGAGTTTAACGCTTACTATGCAAGGAGGGTATTTTTGAATAATTACCAAGCAGCCGAAGACCACCCACG
AATGGTTATCTTACGACTGTTACGTTACATTGTCCGCCTGGTGTGGAGAATGCATTGAGAATTCTGCAGA
TATCCATCACACTGGCGGCCGCTCGAGCATGCATCTAGAGGGCCCTATTCTATAGTGTCACCTAAATGCT
AGAGCTCGCTGATCAGCCTCGACTGTGCCTTCTAGTTGCCAGCCATCTGTTGTTTGCCCCTCCCCCGTGC
CTTCCTTGACNCTGGAAGGTGCCACTCCCACTGTCCTTTCTT
