[The description below was written by a language model from this plasmid's Addgene catalogue record.]
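Description:
pCDNA3 Flag BimL (AA) is a mammalian expression plasmid built on the commercial pcDNA3 backbone (about 5.4 kb without insert). It is propagated in E. coli as a high-copy plasmid under ampicillin selection. No feature table accompanies the record, so the regulatory elements are not listed. pcDNA3 is, however, a standard vector in which inserts are normally driven by the CMV immediate-early promoter and followed by a polyadenylation signal. It usually also carries a neomycin-resistance cassette for G418 selection of stable mammalian cell lines. The listed T7 and SP6 sequencing primers match the phage promoter sites that flank the pcDNA3 polylinker.

The payload is a roughly 460 bp human cDNA encoding the L isoform of Bim (BCL2L11, BCL2-like 11), a pro-apoptotic BH3-only member of the Bcl2 family. It was cloned between HindIII and EcoRI sites, both of which are retained. An N-terminal Flag epitope allows detection or immunoprecipitation of the expressed protein. The "AA" designation refers to two point substitutions, threonine 56 to alanine and serine 58 to alanine, which replace phosphorylatable residues with non-phosphorylatable ones.

The associated publication concerns JNK phosphorylation of Bim-related proteins and Bax-dependent apoptosis. In that context, the construct most plausibly serves as a phosphorylation-defective mutant for transfection into mammalian cells alongside wild-type BimL. Such comparisons would test whether phosphorylation at these positions contributes to Bim's pro-apoptotic activity, although the record itself does not spell out the intended use.
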