Addgene plasmid #24240: pCDNA3 Flag BimL (AA)
Depositing lab: Roger Davis. Depositing organization: University of Massachusetts, Worcester. Publication: JNK phosphorylation of Bim-related members of the Bcl2 family induces Bax-dependent apoptosis. Lei K, Davis RJ. Proc Natl Acad Sci U S A. 2003 Mar 4. 100(5):2432-7. 10.1073/pnas.0438011100 PubMed 12591950.
Backbone
  Vector backbone: pcDNA3
  Backbone manufacturer: invitrogen
  Backbone size w/o insert (bp): 5446
  Vector type: Mammalian Expression
Growth in bacteria
  Bacterial resistance: Ampicillin, 100 μg/mL
  Growth temperature: 37°C
  Growth strain: DH5alpha
  Copy number: High Copy
Gene/Insert
  Gene/Insert name: Bim L(AA) (alt name: BCL2-like 11)
  Species: H. sapiens (human)
  Insert size (bp): 458
  Mutation: changed Threonine 56 to Alanine changed Serine 58 to Alanine
  GenBank ID: AF032458
  Entrez Gene: BCL2L11 (a.k.a. BAM, BIM, BOD)
  Tag / fusion protein: Flag (N terminal on insert)
  Cloning method: Restriction Enzyme; 5′ cloning site Hind III (not destroyed); 3′ cloning site EcoRI (not destroyed)
  Sequencing primers: 5′ T7; 3′ SP6
Terms and licenses: Academic/Nonprofit Terms; Industry Terms: Not Available to Industry
How to cite: pCDNA3 Flag BimL (AA) was a gift from Roger Davis (Addgene plasmid # 24240 ; http://n2t.net/addgene:24240 ; RRID:Addgene_24240)
